Addgene plasmid #26220: pJFRC7-20XUAS-IVS-mCD8::GFP
Depositing lab: Gerald Rubin. Depositing organization: HHMI, Janelia Research Campus. Publication: Refinement of tools for targeted gene expression in Drosophila. Pfeiffer BD, Ngo TT, Hibbard KL, Murphy C, Jenett A, Truman JW, Rubin GM. Genetics. 2010 Oct;186(2):735-55. doi: 10.1534/genetics.110.119917. Epub 2010 Aug 9. PubMed 20697123.
Backbone
  Vector backbone: pJFRC-MUH
  Backbone size w/o insert (bp): 8151
  Vector type: Insect Expression
Growth in bacteria
  Bacterial resistance: Ampicillin, 100 μg/mL
  Growth temperature: 37°C
  Growth strain: DH5alpha
  Copy number: High Copy
Gene/Insert
  Gene/Insert name: mCD8::GFP
  Species: M. musculus (mouse)
  Insert size (bp): 1389
  Cloning method: Restriction Enzyme; 5′ cloning site XhoI (not destroyed); 3′ cloning site XbaI (not destroyed)
  Sequencing primers: 5′ hsp70 F: GAGCGCCGGAGTATAAATAGAG; 3′ SV40 R: CCATTCATCAGTTCCATAGG
Terms and licenses: Academic/Nonprofit Terms; Industry Terms: Not Available to Industry
How to cite: pJFRC7-20XUAS-IVS-mCD8::GFP was a gift from Gerald Rubin (Addgene plasmid # 26220 ; http://n2t.net/addgene:26220 ; RRID:Addgene_26220)
