[The description below was written by a language model from this plasmid's Addgene catalogue record and pLannotate feature annotations shown in this document.]
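Description:
pJFRC7-20XUAS-IVS-mCD8::GFP is a Drosophila transgenesis and expression plasmid built on the pJFRC-MUH backbone, giving a sequenced construct of about 9.5 kb. In bacteria it is maintained as a high-copy plasmid through a ColE1/pUC-type origin and selected with ampicillin via the bla gene. For fly work it carries a φC31 attB site, which allows integrase-mediated insertion into a defined attP landing site in the genome. It also carries the mini-white gene, whose eye-colour rescue serves as the visible marker for identifying transformants.

The payload is a GAL4-responsive reporter cassette. Four tandem 5X UAS blocks provide twenty GAL4 binding sites upstream of the Drosophila hsp70Bb promoter, so transcription depends on GAL4 supplied by a driver line. Immediately downstream lies the "IVS", a modified myosin heavy chain intron 16 placed in the 5′ untranslated region, an arrangement generally used to raise expression. The coding insert, cloned between XhoI and XbaI, fuses the mouse CD8 alpha chain to GFP, tethering the fluorescent protein to the membrane so that cell outlines and fine processes are labelled. The transcript ends in an SV40 3′ region containing the small t intron and the SV40 polyadenylation signal. The small t, large T and NLS fragments annotated there are most likely pieces of that terminator region rather than expressed products.

The construct belongs to a set of vectors made to refine targeted gene expression in Drosophila. It is suited to generating site-specific UAS reporter lines for visualising the morphology of GAL4-expressing cells.
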