Features (pLannotate 1.2.2; 22 found; start..end, strand, type, name):
     31..135     +  promoter       AmpR promoter: bla
    136..996     +  CDS            AmpR: β-lactamase; bla; confers resistance to ampicillin, carbenicillin, and related antibiotics
   1167..1755    +  rep_origin     ori: high-copy-number ColE1/pMB1/pBR322/pUC origin of replication
   1842..1911    +  protein_bind   attB: attB site for the φC31 integrase (Groth et al., 2000) phage φC31 integrase
   2127..6246    +  gene           mini-white: white; This modified version of the white gene lacks part of the first intron.
   6251..6406    +  CDS            YPB1_ECOLX (fragment): Protein predicted: Swiss-Prot protein existence level 4. From Escherichia coli.
   6488..6509    -  misc_feature   MCS (fragment): pUC18/19 multiple cloning site
   6508..6602    +  protein_bind   5X UAS: five tandem copies of the "ScaI site" 17-mer CGGAGTACTGTCCTCCG, an upstream activating sequence (UAS) that efficiently binds yeast Gal4 (Webster et al., 1988; Pfeiffer et al., 2010) GAL4
   6636..6730    +  protein_bind   5X UAS: five tandem copies of the "ScaI site" 17-mer CGGAGTACTGTCCTCCG, an upstream activating sequence (UAS) that efficiently binds yeast Gal4 (Webster et al., 1988; Pfeiffer et al., 2010) GAL4
   6764..6858    +  protein_bind   5X UAS: five tandem copies of the "ScaI site" 17-mer CGGAGTACTGTCCTCCG, an upstream activating sequence (UAS) that efficiently binds yeast Gal4 (Webster et al., 1988; Pfeiffer et al., 2010) GAL4
   6877..6893    -  misc_feature   MCS (fragment): pUC18/19 multiple cloning site
   6892..6986    +  protein_bind   5X UAS: five tandem copies of the "ScaI site" 17-mer CGGAGTACTGTCCTCCG, an upstream activating sequence (UAS) that efficiently binds yeast Gal4 (Webster et al., 1988; Pfeiffer et al., 2010) GAL4
   7011..7249    +  promoter       hsp70 promoter: Drosophila melanogaster hsp70Bb promoter
   7264..7330    +  intron         Mhc intron: modified Drosophila myosin heavy chain intron 16 (Pfeiffer et al., 2010)
   7351..8016    +  CDS            mCD8: mouse lymphocyte antigen CD8 alpha chain
   8023..8736    +  CDS            GFP: green fluorescent protein
   8747..8821    +  CDS            small t antigen (fragment): SV40 (simian virus 40) small t antigen
   8823..8888    +  intron         small t intron: SV40 (simian virus 40) small t antigen intron
   9018..9038    +  CDS            SV40 NLS: nuclear localization signal of SV40 (simian virus 40) large T antigen
   9045..9179    +  CDS            LT_POVHA (fragment): Protein inferred from homology: Swiss-Prot protein existence level 3. Isoform large T antigen is a key early protein essential for both driving viral replication and inducing cellular transformation. Plays a role in viral genome replication by driving entry of quiescent cells into the cell cycle and by autoregulating the synthesis of viral early mRNA. Displays highly oncogenic activities by corrupting the host cellular checkpoint mechanisms that guard cell division and the transcription, replication, and repair of DNA. Participates in the modulation of cellular gene expression preceeding viral
   9204..9287    +  CDS            large T antigen (fragment): large T antigen from SV40 (simian virus 40)
   9310..9444    +  polyA_signal   SV40 poly(A) signal: SV40 polyadenylation signal
>Addgene plasmid #26220 | pJFRC7-20XUAS-IVS-mCD8::GFP | addgene full sequence | sequence record 174270 | Addgene NGS Result
GACTCAGGTGGCACTTTTCGGGGAAATGTGCGCGGAACCCCTATTTGTTTATTTTTCTAAATACATTCAA
ATATGTATCCGCTCATGAGACAATAACCCTGATAAATGCTTCAATAATATTGAAAAAGGAAGAGTATGAG
TATTCAACATTTCCGTGTCGCCCTTATTCCCTTTTTTGCGGCATTTTGCCTTCCTGTTTTTGCTCACCCA
GAAACGCTGGTGAAAGTAAAAGATGCTGAAGATCAGTTGGGTGCACGAGTGGGTTACATCGAACTGGATC
TCAACAGCGGTAAGATCCTTGAGAGTTTTCGCCCCGAAGAACGTTTTCCAATGATGAGCACTTTTAAAGT
TCTGCTATGTGGCGCGGTATTATCCCGTATTGACGCCGGGCAAGAGCAACTCGGTCGCCGCATACACTAT
TCTCAGAATGACTTGGTTGAGTACTCACCAGTCACAGAAAAGCATCTTACGGATGGCATGACAGTAAGAG
AATTATGCAGTGCTGCCATAACCATGAGTGATAACACTGCGGCCAACTTACTTCTGACAACGATCGGAGG
ACCGAAGGAGCTAACCGCTTTTTTGCACAACATGGGGGATCATGTAACTCGCCTTGATCGTTGGGAACCG
GAGCTGAATGAAGCCATACCAAACGACGAGCGTGACACCACGATGCCTGTAGCAATGGCAACAACGTTGC
GCAAACTATTAACTGGCGAACTACTTACTCTAGCTTCCCGGCAACAATTAATAGACTGGATGGAGGCGGA
TAAAGTTGCAGGACCACTTCTGCGCTCGGCCCTTCCGGCTGGCTGGTTTATTGCTGATAAATCTGGAGCC
GGTGAGCGTGGGTCTCGCGGTATCATTGCAGCACTGGGGCCAGATGGTAAGCCCTCCCGTATCGTAGTTA
TCTACACGACGGGGAGTCAGGCAACTATGGATGAACGAAATAGACAGATCGCTGAGATAGGTGCCTCACT
GATTAAGCATTGGTAACTGTCAGACCAAGTTTACTCATATATACTTTAGATTGATTTAAAACTTCATTTT
TAATTTAAAAGGATCTAGGTGAAGATCCTTTTTGATAATCTCATGACCAAAATCCCTTAACGTGAGTTTT
CGTTCCACTGAGCGTCAGACCCCGTAGAAAAGATCAAAGGATCTTCTTGAGATCCTTTTTTTCTGCGCGT
AATCTGCTGCTTGCAAACAAAAAAACCACCGCTACCAGCGGTGGTTTGTTTGCCGGATCAAGAGCTACCA
ACTCTTTTTCCGAAGGTAACTGGCTTCAGCAGAGCGCAGATACCAAATACTGTTCTTCTAGTGTAGCCGT
AGTTAGGCCACCACTTCAAGAACTCTGTAGCACCGCCTACATACCTCGCTCTGCTAATCCTGTTACCAGT
GGCTGCTGCCAGTGGCGATAAGTCGTGTCTTACCGGGTTGGACTCAAGACGATAGTTACCGGATAAGGCG
CAGCGGTCGGGCTGAACGGGGGGTTCGTGCACACAGCCCAGCTTGGAGCGAACGACCTACACCGAACTGA
GATACCTACAGCGTGAGCTATGAGAAAGCGCCACGCTTCCCGAAGGGAGAAAGGCGGACAGGTATCCGGT
AAGCGGCAGGGTCGGAACAGGAGAGCGCACGAGGGAGCTTCCAGGGGGAAACGCCTGGTATCTTTATAGT
CCTGTCGGGTTTCGCCACCTCTGACTTGAGCGTCGATTTTTGTGATGCTCGTCAGGGGGGCGGAGCCTAT
GGAAAAACGCCAGCAACGCGGCCTTTTTACGGTTCCTGGCCTTTTGCTGGCCTTTTGCTCACATGTTACC
GTCGACGATGTAGGTCACGGTCTCGAAGCCGCGGTGCGGGTGCCAGGGCGTGCCCTTGGGCTCCCCGGGC
GCGTACTCCACCTCACCCATCTGGTCCATCATGATGAACGGGTCGAGGTGGCGGTAGTTGATCCCGGCGA
ACGCGCGGCGCACCGGGAAGCCCTCGCCCTCGAAACCGCTGGGCGCGGTGGTCACGGTGAGCACGGGACG
TGCGACGGCGTCGGCGGGTGCGGATACGCGGGGCAGCGTCAGCGGGTTCTCGACGGTCACGGCGGGCATG
TCGACAAGCCGAACATATGGGCGCGCCTAGTATGTATGTAAGTTAATAAAACCCATTTTTGCGGAAAGTA
GATAAAAAAAACATTTTTTTTTTTTACTGCACTGGATATCATTGAACTTATCTGATCAGTTTTAAATTTA
CTTCGATCCAAGGGTATTTGATGTACCAGGTTCTTTCGATTACCTCTCACTCAAAATGACATTCCACTCA
AAGTCAGCGCTGTTTGCCTCCTTCTCTGTCCACAGAAATATCGCCGTCTCTTTCGCCGCTGCGTCCGCTA
TCTCTTTCGCCACCGTTTGTAGCGTTACGTAGCGTCAATGTCCGCCTTCAGTTGCATTTTGTCAGCGGTT
TCGTGACGAAGCTCCAAGCGGTTTACGCCATCAATTAAACACAAAGTGCTGTGCCAAAACTCCTCTCGCT
TCTTATTTTTGTTTGTTTTTTGAGTGATTGGGGTGGTGATTGGTTTTGGGTGGGTAAGCAGGGGAAAGTG
TGAAAAATCCCGGCAATGGGCCAAGAGGATCAGGAGCTATTAATTCGCGGAGGCAGCAAACACCCATCTG
CCGAGCATCTGAACAATGTGAGTAGTACATGTGCATACATCTTAAGTTCACTTGATCTATAGGAACTGCG
ATTGCAACATCAAATTGTCTGCGGCGTGAGAACTGCGACCCACAAAAATCCCAAACCGCAATTGCACAAA
CAAATAGTGACACGAAACAGATTATTCTGGTAGCTGTTCTCGCTATATAAGACAATTTTTGAGATCATAT
CATGATCAAGACATCTAAAGGCATTCATTTTCGACTATATTCTTTTTTACAAAAAATATAACAACCAGAT
ATTTTAAGCTGATCCTAGATGCACAAAAAATAAATAAAAGTATAAACCTACTTCGTAGGATACTTCGGGG
TACTTTTTGTTCGGGGTTAGATGAGCATAACGCTTGTAGTTGATATTTGAGATCCCCTATCATTGCAGGG
TGACAGCGGAGCGGCTTCGCAGAGCTGCATTAACCAGGGCTTCGGGCAGGCCAAAAACTACGGCACGCTC
CGGCCACCCAGTCCGCCGGAGGACTCCGGTTCAGGGAGCGGCCAACTAGCCGAGAACCTCACCTATGCCT
GGCACAATATGGACATCTTTGGGGCGGTCAATCAGCCGGGCTCCGGATGGCGGCAGCTGGTCAACCGGAC
ACGCGGACTATTCTGCAACGAGCGACACATACCGGCGCCCAGGAAACATTTGCTCAAGAACGGTGAGTTT
CTATTCGCAGTCGGCTGATCTGTGTGAAATCTTAATAAAGGGTCCAATTACCAATTTGAAACTCAGTTTG
CGGCGTGGCCTATCCGGGCGAACTTTTGGCCGTGATGGGCAGTTCCGGTGCCGGAAAGACGACCCTGCTG
AATGCCCTTGCCTTTCGATCGCCGCAGGGCATCCAAGTATCGCCATCCGGGATGCGACTGCTCAATGGCC
AACCTGTGGACGCCAAGGAGATGCAGGCCAGGTGCGCCTATGTCCAGCAGGATGACCTCTTTATCGGCTC
CCTAACGGCCAGGGAACACCTGATTTTCCAAGCCATGGTGCGGATGCCACGACATCTGACCTATCGGCAG
CGAGTGGCCCGCGTGGATCAGGTGATCCAGGAGCTTTCGCTCAGCAAATGTCAGCACACGATCATCGGTG
TGCCCGGCAGGGTGAAAGGTCTGTCCGGCGGAGAAAGGAAGCGTCTGGCATTCGCCTCCGAGGCTCTAAC
CGATCCGCCGCTTCTGATCTGCGATGAGCCCACCTCCGGACTGGACTCCTTTACCGCCCACAGCGTCGTC
CAGGTGCTGAAGAAGCTGTCGCAGAAGGGCAAGACCGTCATCCTGACCATTCATCAGCCGTCTTCCGAGC
TGTTTGAGCTCTTTGACAAGATCCTTCTGATGGCCGAGGGCAGGGTAGCTTTCTTGGGCACTCCCAGCGA
AGCCGTCGACTTCTTTTCCTAGTGAGTTCGATGTGTTTATTAAGGGTATCTAGTATTACATAACATCTCA
ACTCCTATCCAGCGTGGGTGCCCAGTGTCCTACCAACTACAATCCGGCGGACTTTTACGTACAGGTGTTG
GCCGTTGTGCCCGGACGGGAGATCGAGTCCCGTGATCGGATCGCCAAGATATGCGACAATTTTGCCATTA
GCAAAGTAGCCCGGGATATGGAGCAGTTGTTGGCCACCAAAAATCTGGAGAAGCCACTGGAGCAGCCGGA
GAATGGGTACACCTACAAGGCCACCTGGTTCATGCAGTTCCGGGCGGTCCTGTGGCGATCCTGGCTGTCG
GTGCTCAAGGAACCACTCCTCGTAAAAGTGCGACTTATTCAGACAACGGTGAGTGGTTCCAGTGGAAACA
AATGATATAACGCTTACAATTCTTGGAAACAAATTCGCTAGATTTTAGATAGAATTGCCTGATTCCACAC
CCTTCTTAGTTTTTTTCAATGAGATGTATAGTTTATAGTTTTGCAGAAGATAAATAAATTTCATTTAACT
CGCGAATATTAATGAGATGCGAGTAACATTTTAATTTGCAGATGGTTGCCATCTTGATTGGCCTCATCTT
TTTGGGCCAACAACTCACGCAAGTGGGTGTGATGAATATCAACGGAGCCATCTTCCTCTTCCTGACCAAC
ATGACCTTTCAAAACGTCTTTGCCACGATAAATGTAAGTCATGTTTAGAATACATTTGCATTTCAATAAT
TTACTAACTTTCTAATGAATCGATTCGATTTAGGTGTTCACCTCAGAGCTGCCAGTTTTTATGAGGGAGG
CCCGAAGTCGACTTTATCGCTGTGACACATACTTTCTGGGCAAAACGATTGCCGAATTGCCGCTTTTTCT
CACAGTGCCACTGGTCTTCACGGCGATTGCCTATCCGATGATCGGACTGCGGGCCGGAGTGCTGCACTTC
TTCAACTGCCTGGCGCTGGTCACTCTGGTGGCCAATGTGTCAACGTCCTTCGGATATCTAATATCCTGCG
CCAGCTCCTCGACCTCGATGGCGCTGTCTGTGGGTCCGCCGGTTATCATACCATTCCTGCTCTTTGGCGG
CTTCTTCTTGAACTCGGGCTCGGTGCCAGTATACCTCAAATGGTTGTCGTACCTCTCATGGTTCCGTTAC
GCCAACGAGGGTCTGCTGATTAACCAATGGGCGGACGTGGAGCCGGGCGAAATTAGCTGCACATCGTCGA
ACACCACGTGCCCCAGTTCGGGCAAGGTCATCCTGGAGACGCTTAACTTCTCCGCCGCCGATCTGCCGCT
GGACTACGTGGGTCTGGCCATTCTCATCGTGAGCTTCCGGGTGCTCGCATATCTGGCTCTAAGACTTCGG
GCCCGACGCAAGGAGTAGCCGACATATATCCGAAATAACTGCTTGTTTTTTTTTTTTACCATTATTACCA
TCGTGTTTACTGTTTATTGCCCCCTCAAAAAGCTAATGTAATTATATTTGTGCCAATAAAAACAAGATAT
GACCTATAGAATACAAGTATTTCCCCTTCGAACATCCCCACAAGTAGACTTTGGATTTGTCTTCTAACCA
AAAGACTTACACACCTGCATACCTTACATCAAAAACTCGTTTATCGCTACATAAAACACCGGGATATATT
TTTTATATACATACTTTTCAAATCGCGCGCCCTCTTCATAATTCACCTCCACCACACCACGTTTCGTAGT
TGCTCTTTCGCTGTCTCCCACCCGCTCTCCGCAACACATTCACCTTTTGTTCGACGACCTTGGAGCGACT
GTCGTTAGTTCCGCGCGATTCGGTTCGCTCAAATGGTTCCGAGTGGTTCATTTCGTCTCAATAGAAATTA
GTAATAAATATTTGTATGTACAATTTATTTGCTCCAATATATTTGTATATATTTCCCTCACAGCTATATT
TATTCTAATTTAATATTATGACTTTTTAAGGTAATTTTTTGTGACCTGTTCGGAGTGATTAGCGTTACAA
TTTGAACTGAAAGTGACATCCAGTGTTTGTTCCTTGTGTAGATGCATCTCAAAAAAATGGTGGGCATAAT
AGTGTTGTTTATATATATCAAAAATAACAACTATAATAATAAGAATACATTTAATTTAGAAAATGCTTGG
ATTTCACTGGAACTAGGGCGCGCCTCCGGAACATAATGGTGCAGGGCGCTGACTTCCGCGTTTCCAGACT
TTACGAAACACGGAAACCGAAGACCATTCATGTTGTTGCTCAGGTCGCAGACGTTTTGCAGCAGCAGTCG
CTTCACGTTCGCTCGCGTATCGGTGATTCATTCTGCTAACCAGTAAGGCAACCCCGCCAGCCTAGCCGGG
TCCTCAACGACAGGAGCACGATCATGCGCACCCGTGGCCAGGGCCGCAAGCTTGCATGCCTGCAGGTCGG
AGTACTGTCCTCCGAGCGGAGTACTGTCCTCCGAGCGGAGTACTGTCCTCCGAGCGGAGTACTGTCCTCC
GAGCGGAGTACTGTCCTCCGAGCGGAGACTCTAGCCCTAGGGCATGCCTGCAGGTCGGAGTACTGTCCTC
CGAGCGGAGTACTGTCCTCCGAGCGGAGTACTGTCCTCCGAGCGGAGTACTGTCCTCCGAGCGGAGTACT
GTCCTCCGAGCGGAGACTCTAGCGCTAGCGCATGCCTGCAGGTCGGAGTACTGTCCTCCGAGCGGAGTAC
TGTCCTCCGAGCGGAGTACTGTCCTCCGAGCGGAGTACTGTCCTCCGAGCGGAGTACTGTCCTCCGAGCG
GAGACTCTAGCACTAGTGCATGCCTGCAGGTCGGAGTACTGTCCTCCGAGCGGAGTACTGTCCTCCGAGC
GGAGTACTGTCCTCCGAGCGGAGTACTGTCCTCCGAGCGGAGTACTGTCCTCCGAGCGGAGACTCTAGCG
ACGTCGAGCGCCGGAGTATAAATAGAGGCGCTTCGTCTACGGAGCGACAATTCAATTCAAACAAGCAAAG
TGAACACGTCGCTAAGCGAAAGCTAAGCAAATAAACAAGCGCAGCTGAACAAGCTAAACAATCTGCAGTA
AAGTGCAAGTTAAAGTGAATCAATTAAAAGTAACCAGCAACCAAGTAAATCAACTGCAACTACTGAAATC
TGCCAAGAAGTAATTATTGAATACAAGAAGAGAACTCTGAATAGATCTAAAAGGTAGGTTCAACCACTGA
TGCCTAGGCACACCGAAACGACTAACCCTAATTCTTATCCTTTACTTCAGGCGGCCGCGGCTCGAGCAAA
ATGGCCTCACCGTTGACCCGCTTTCTGTCGCTGAACCTGCTGCTGCTGGGTGAGTCGATTATCCTGGGGA
GTGGAGAAGCTAAGCCACAGGCACCCGAACTCCGAATCTTTCCAAAGAAAATGGACGCCGAACTTGGTCA
GAAGGTGGACCTGGTATGTGAAGTGTTGGGGTCCGTTTCGCAAGGATGCTCTTGGCTCTTCCAGAACTCC
AGCTCCAAACTCCCCCAGCCCACCTTCGTTGTCTATATGGCTTCATCCCACAACAAGATAACGTGGGACG
AGAAGCTGAATTCGTCGAAACTGTTTTCTGCCATGAGGGACACGAATAATAAGTACGTTCTCACCCTGAA
CAAGTTCAGCAAGGAAAACGAAGGCTACTATTTCTGCTCAGTCATCAGCAACTCGGTGATGTACTTCAGT
TCTGTCGTGCCAGTCCTTCAGAAAGTGAACTCTACTACTACCAAGCCAGTGCTGCGAACTCCCTCACCTG
TGCACCCTACCGGGACATCTCAGCCCCAGAGACCAGAAGATTGTCGGCCCCGTGGCTCAGTGAAGGGGAC
CGGATTGGACTTCGCCTGTGATATTTACATCTGGGCACCCTTGGCCGGAATCTGCGTGGCCCTTCTGCTG
TCCTTGATCATCACTCTCATCTGCTACCACAGCCGCGGATCCATGAGTAAAGGAGAAGAACTTTTCACTG
GAGTTGTCCCAATTCTTGTTGAATTAGATGGTGATGTTAATGGGCACAAATTTTCTGTCAGTGGAGAGGG
TGAAGGTGATGCAACATACGGAAAACTTACCCTTAAATTTATTTGCACTACTGGAAAACTACCTGTTCCA
TGGCCAACACTTGTCACTACTTTAACTTATGGTGTTCAATGCTTTTCAAGATACCCAGATCATATGAAAC
AGCATGACTTTTTCAAGAGTGCCATGCCCGAAGGTTATGTCCAGGAAAGAACTATATTTTTCAAAGATGA
CGGGAACTACAAGACACGTGCTGAAGTCAAGTTTGAAGGTGATACCCTTGTTAATAGAATCGAGTTAAAA
GGTATTGATTTTAAAGAAGATGGAAACATTCTTGGACACAAATTGGAATACAACTATAACTCACACAATG
TATACATCATGGCAGACAAACAAAAGAATGGAATCAAAGTTAACTTCAAAATTAGACACAACATTGAAGA
TGGAAGCGTTCAACTAGCAGACCATTATCAACAAAATACTCCAATTGGCGATGGCCCTGTCCTTTTACCA
GACAACCATTACCTGTCCACACAATCTGCCCTTTCGAAAGATCCCAACGAAAAGAGAGACCACATGGTCC
TTCTTGAGTTTGTAACAGCTGCTGGGATTACACATGGCATGGATGAACTATACAAATAATCTAGAGGATC
TTTGTGAAGGAACCTTACTTCTGTGGTGTGACATAATTGGACAAACTACCTACAGAGATTTAAAGCTCTA
AGGTAAATATAAAATTTTTAAGTGTATAATGTGTTAAACTACTGATTCTAATTGTTTGTGTATTTTAGAT
TCCAACCTATGGAACTGATGAATGGGAGCAGTGGTGGAATGCCTTTAATGAGGAAAACCTGTTTTGCTCA
GAAGAAATGCCATCTAGTGATGATGAGGCTACTGCTGACTCTCAACATTCTACTCCTCCAAAAAAGAAGA
GAAAGGTAGAAGACCCCAAGGACTTTCCTTCAGAATTGCTAAGTTTTTTGAGTCATGCTGTGTTTAGTAA
TAGAACTCTTGCTTGCTTTGCTATTTACACCACAAAGGAAAAAGCTGCACTGCTATACAAGAAAATTATG
GAAAAATATTTGATGTATAGTGCCTTGACTAGAGATCATAATCAGCCATACCACATTTGTAGAGGTTTTA
CTTGCTTTAAAAAACCTCCCACACCTCCCCCTGAACCTGAAACATAAAATGAATGCAATTGTTGTTGTTA
ACTTGTTTATTGCAGCTTATAATGGTTACAAATAAAGCAATAGCATCACAAATTTCACAAATAAAGCATT
TTTTTCACTGCATTCTAGTTGTGGTTTGTCCAAACTCATCAATGTATCTTATCATGTCTGGATCGATCTG
GCCGGCCGTTTAAACGAATTCTTGAAGACGAAAGGGCCTCGTGATACGCCTATTTTTATAGGTTAATGTC
ATGATAATAATGGTTTCTTA
