>Addgene plasmid #26220 | pJFRC7-20XUAS-IVS-mCD8::GFP | addgene partial sequence | sequence record 32332 | 26220 with HS_promoter_R (CAGCTGCGCTTGTTTATTTG)
GTAGACGAAGCGCCTCTATTTATACTCCGGCGCTCGACGTCGCTAGAGTCTCCGCTCGGAGGACAGTACT
CCGCTCGGAGGACAGTACTCCGCTCGGAGGACAGTACTCCGCTCGGAGGACAGTACTCCGCTCGGAGGAC
AGTACTCCGACCTGCAGGCATGCACTAGTGCTAGAGTCTCCGCTCGGAGGACAGTACTCCGCTCGGAGGA
CAGTACTCCGCTCGGAGGACAGTACTCCGCTCGGAGGACAGTACTCCGCTCGGAGGACAGTACTCCGACC
TGCAGGCATGCGCTAGCGCTAGAGTCTCCGCTCGGAGGACAGTACTCCGCTCGGAGGACAGTACTCCGCT
CGGAGGACAGTACTCCGCTCGGAGGACAGTACTCCGCTCGGAGGACAGTACTCCGACCTGCAGGCATGCC
CTAGGGCTAGAGTCTCCGCTCGGAGGACAGTACTCCGCTCGGAGGACAGTACTCCGCTCGGAGGACAGTA
CTCCGCTCGGAGGACAGTACTCCGCTCGGAGGACAGTACTCCGACCTGCAGGCATGCAAGCTTGCGGCCC
TGGCCACGGGTGCGCATGATCGTGCTCCTGTCGTTGAGGACCCGGCTAGGCTGGCGGGGTTGCCTTACTG
GTTAGCAGAATGAATCACCGATACGCGAGCGAACGTGAAGCGACTGCTGCTGCAAAACGTCTGCGACCTG
AGCAACAACATGAATGGTCTTCGGTTTCCGTGTTTCGTAAAGTCTGGAAACGCGGAAGTCAGCGCCCTGC
ACCATTATGTTCCGGA
