>Addgene plasmid #26220 | pJFRC7-20XUAS-IVS-mCD8::GFP | addgene partial sequence | sequence record 32333 | 26220 with GFP-R
CGCGGCTGTGGTAGCAGATGAGAGTGATGATCAAGGACAGCAGAAGGGCCACGCAGATTCCGGCCAAGGG
TGCCCAGATGTAAATATCACAGGCGAAGTCCAATCCGGTCCCCTTCACTGAGCCACGGGGCCGACAATCT
TCTGGTCTCTGGGGCTGAGATGTCCCGGTAGGGTGCACAGGTGAGGGAGTTCGCAGCACTGGCTTGGTAG
TAGTAGAGTTCACTTTCTGAAGGACTGGCACGACAGAACTGAAGTACATCACCGAGTTGCTGATGACTGA
GCAGAAATAGTAGCCTTCGTTTTCCTTGCTGAACTTGTTCAGGGTGAGAACGTACTTATTATTCGTGTCC
CTCATGGCAGAAAACAGTTTCGACGAATTCAGCTTCTCGTCCCACGTTATCTTGTTGTGGGATGAAGCCA
TATAGACAACGAAGGTGGGCTGGGGGAGTTTGGAGCTGGAGTTCTGGAAGAGCCAAGAGCATCCTTGCGA
AACGGACCCCAACACTTCACATACCAGGTCCACCTTCTGACCAAGTTCGGCGTCCATTTTCTTTGGAAAG
ATTCGGAGTTCGGGTGCCTGTGGCTTAGCTTCTCCACTCCCCAGGATAATCGACTCACCCAGCAGCAGCA
GGTTCAGCGACAGAAAGCGGGTCAACGGTGAGGCCATTTTGCTCGAGCCGCGGCCGCCTGAAGTAAAGGA
TAAGAATTAGGGTTAGTCGTTTCGGTGTGCCTAGGCATCAGTGGTTGAACCTACCTTTTAGATCTATTCA
GAGTTCTCTTCTTGTATTCAATAATTACTTCTTGGCAGATTTCAGTAG
